Addgene plasmid #200967: dCas9-CRY2Clust-FUSN
Purpose: induction of phase-separated condensate mediated by FUSN-IDR
Depositing lab: Jian Xu. Depositing organization: University of Texas Southwestern Medical Center. Publication: Light-activated macromolecular phase separation modulates transcription by reconfiguring chromatin interactions. Kim YJ, Lee M Jr, Lee YT, Jing J, Sanders JT, Botten GA, He L, Lyu J, Zhang Y, Mettlen M, Ly P, Zhou Y, Xu J. Sci Adv. 2023 Mar 31;9(13):eadg1123. doi: 10.1126/sciadv.adg1123. Epub 2023 Mar 31. PubMed 37000871.
Backbone
  Vector backbone: pLVX
  Total vector size (bp): 14229
  Vector type: Mammalian Expression, Bacterial Expression, Lentiviral
  Selectable markers: Neomycin (select with G418)
Growth in bacteria
  Bacterial resistance: Ampicillin, 100 μg/mL
  Growth temperature: 37°C
  Growth strain: NEB Stable
  Copy number: Unknown
Gene/Insert
  Gene/Insert name: FUSN
  Species: H. sapiens (human)
  Insert size (bp): 600
Terms and licenses: Academic/Nonprofit Terms; Industry Terms: Not Available to Industry
How to cite: dCas9-CRY2Clust-FUSN was a gift from Jian Xu (Addgene plasmid # 200967 ; http://n2t.net/addgene:200967 ; RRID:Addgene_200967)
