[The description below was written by a language model from this plasmid's Addgene catalogue record and pLannotate feature annotations shown in this document.]
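Description:
dCas9-CRY2Clust-FUSN is a 14.2 kb HIV-1-based lentiviral expression plasmid built on the pLVX backbone, designed to recruit a light-inducible, condensate-forming protein to chosen genomic sites in mammalian cells. It is propagated in E. coli through a high-copy ColE1/pUC-type origin and an ampicillin resistance gene. The viral portion carries two LTR-derived elements (both annotated as truncated), the Ψ packaging signal with a gag fragment, the Rev response element for Rev-dependent nuclear export of the genomic RNA, the cPPT/CTS and a WPRE downstream of the payload to enhance transcript expression. The catalogue lists neomycin/G418 as the mammalian selectable marker, but no neomycin resistance cassette appears in the annotated feature table, so this cannot be confirmed from the record.

The payload is a single long open reading frame driven by the CMV enhancer/promoter. Reading in the direction of transcription, it consists of a 600 bp N-terminal fragment of human FUS (the FUSN intrinsically disordered region), mCherry, an Arabidopsis thaliana CRY2 fragment (named CRY2Clust in the construct, a variant associated with light-induced clustering), an AviTag, Streptococcus pyogenes Cas9 (catalytically dead according to the plasmid name) and a fragment of a bacterial biotin carboxyl carrier protein, which, like the AviTag, can serve as a biotin acceptor. A short His-tag match on the opposite strand is probably an annotation artefact. Guided by a separately supplied sgRNA, dCas9 would tether the fusion to a target locus. CRY2 oligomerisation together with the FUS IDR then drives formation of phase-separated condensates that can be visualised by red fluorescence. The stated purpose is induction of FUSN-IDR-mediated condensates, and the associated study concerns how light-activated phase separation affects chromatin interactions and transcription.
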