Features (pLannotate 1.2.2; 27 found; start..end, strand, type, name):
    921..1509    +  rep_origin     ori: high-copy-number ColE1/pMB1/pBR322/pUC origin of replication
   1692..1784    +  CDS            lacI (fragment): lac repressor; lacI; The lac repressor binds to the lac operator to inhibit transcription in E. coli. This inhibition can be relieved by adding lactose or isopropyl-β-D-thiogalactopyranoside (IPTG).
   1797..1818    +  protein_bind   CAP binding site: CAP binding activates transcription in the presence of cAMP. E. coli catabolite activator protein
   1833..1863    +  promoter       lac promoter: promoter for the E. coli lac operon
   1867..1889    +  protein_bind   lac operator (fragment): The lac repressor binds to the lac operator to inhibit transcription in E. coli. This inhibition can be relieved by adding lactose or isopropyl-β-D-thiogalactopyranoside (IPTG). lac repressor encoded by lacI
   2039..2296    -  LTR            5' LTR (truncated): truncated 5' long terminal repeat (LTR) from HIV-1
   2344..2862    -  CDS            nef (fragment): NEF_HV1BR - Experimental evidence at protein level: Swiss-Prot protein existence level 1. Extracellular Nef protein targets CD4(+) T-lymphocytes for apoptosis by interacting with CXCR4 surface receptors (PubMed:14990729). From Human immunodeficiency virus type 1 group M subtype B (isolate BRU/LAI) (HIV-1).
   2879..3467    -  misc_feature   WPRE: woodchuck hepatitis virus posttranscriptional regulatory element
   3486..3758    -  CDS            BCCP_PROFR (fragment): Experimental evidence at protein level: Swiss-Prot protein existence level 1. The biotinyl 1.3S subunit serves as a carboxyl carrier between the substrate-binding sites on the 12S and 5S subunits. From Propionibacterium freudenreichii subsp. shermanii.
   3750..7850    -  CDS            cas9: CAS9_STRP1 - Also known as csn1 From Streptococcus pyogenes serotype M1.
   7902..7946    -  CDS            AviTag™: peptide tag that allows for enzymatic biotinylation
   7977..7997    +  CDS            9xHis (fragment): 9xHis affinity tag
   8040..9551    -  CDS            CRY2 (fragment): CRY2_ARATH - Also known as PHH1 From Arabidopsis thaliana (Mouse-ear cress).
   9576..10283   -  CDS            mCherry: mCherry is a basic (constitutively fluorescent) red fluorescent protein published in 2004, derived from Discosoma sp.. It is reported to be a very rapidly-maturing monomer with low acid sensitivity.
  10347..10946   -  CDS            FUS (fragment): FUS_HUMAN - Also known as TLS. Experimental evidence at protein level: Swiss-Prot protein existence level 1. DNA/RNA-binding protein that plays a role in various cellular processes such as transcription regulation, RNA splicing, RNA transport, DNA repair and damage response (PubMed:27731383). Binds to nascent pre-mRNAs and acts as a molecular mediator between RNA polymerase II and U1 small nuclear ribonucleoprotein thereby coupling transcription and splicing (PubMed:26124092). Binds also its own pre- mRNA and autoregulates its expression; this autoregulation mechanism is mediated by non-sense-
  10975..11178   -  promoter       CMV promoter: human cytomegalovirus (CMV) immediate early promoter
  11179..11482   -  enhancer       CMV enhancer: human cytomegalovirus immediate early enhancer
  11522..11637   -  misc_feature   cPPT/CTS: central polypurine tract and central termination sequence of HIV-1 (lacking the first T)
  11652..11752   -  CDS            Rev (fragment): human immunodeficiency virus 1 (HIV-1) Rev protein; rev; enhances nuclear export of unspliced and incompletely spliced viral mRNAs
  12129..12362   -  misc_feature   RRE: The Rev response element (RRE) of HIV-1 allows for Rev-dependent mRNA export from the nucleus to the cytoplasm.
  12537..12875   -  CDS            HIV-1 gag (fragment): gag protein from human immunodeficiency virus 1; gag
  12859..12984   -  misc_feature   HIV-1 Ψ: packaging signal of human immunodeficiency virus type 1
  13031..13288   -  LTR            5' LTR (truncated): truncated 5' long terminal repeat (LTR) from HIV-1
  13336..13665   -  CDS            nef (fragment): NEF_HV1BR - Experimental evidence at protein level: Swiss-Prot protein existence level 1. Extracellular Nef protein targets CD4(+) T-lymphocytes for apoptosis by interacting with CXCR4 surface receptors (PubMed:14990729). From Human immunodeficiency virus type 1 group M subtype B (isolate BRU/LAI) (HIV-1).
  13832..13966   -  polyA_signal   SV40 poly(A) signal: SV40 polyadenylation signal
  14014..14118   +  promoter       AmpR promoter: bla
  14119..750     +  CDS            AmpR (across the origin): β-lactamase; bla; confers resistance to ampicillin, carbenicillin, and related antibiotics
>Addgene plasmid #200967 | dCas9-CRY2Clust-FUSN | addgene full sequence | sequence record 476274 | Addgene Long Read Sequencing Result
TTGGGTGCACGAGTGGGTTACATCGAACTGGATCTCAACAGCGGTAAGATCCTTGAGAGTTTTCGCCCCG
AAGAACGTTTTCCAATGATGAGCACTTTTAAAGTTCTGCTATGTGGCGCGGTATTATCCCGTATTGACGC
CGGGCAAGAGCAACTCGGTCGCCGCATACACTATTCTCAGAATGACTTGGTTGAGTACTCACCAGTCACA
GAAAAGCATCTTACGGATGGCATGACAGTAAGAGAATTATGCAGTGCTGCCATAACCATGAGTGATAACA
CTGCGGCCAACTTACTTCTGACAACGATCGGAGGACCGAAGGAGCTAACCGCTTTTTTGCACAACATGGG
GGATCATGTAACTCGCCTTGATCGTTGGGAACCGGAGCTGAATGAAGCCATACCAAACGACGAGCGTGAC
ACCACGATGCCTGTAGCAATGGCAACAACGTTGCGCAAACTATTAACTGGCGAACTACTTACTCTAGCTT
CCCGGCAACAATTAATAGACTGGATGGAGGCGGATAAAGTTGCAGGACCACTTCTGCGCTCGGCCCTTCC
GGCTGGCTGGTTTATTGCTGATAAATCTGGAGCCGGTGAGCGTGGGTCTCGCGGTATCATTGCAGCACTG
GGGCCAGATGGTAAGCCCTCCCGTATCGTAGTTATCTACACGACGGGGAGTCAGGCAACTATGGATGAAC
GAAATAGACAGATCGCTGAGATAGGTGCCTCACTGATTAAGCATTGGTAACTGTCAGACCAAGTTTACTC
ATATATACTTTAGATTGATTTAAAACTTCATTTTTAATTTAAAAGGATCTAGGTGAAGATCCTTTTTGAT
AATCTCATGACCAAAATCCCTTAACGTGAGTTTTCGTTCCACTGAGCGTCAGACCCCGTAGAAAAGATCA
AAGGATCTTCTTGAGATCCTTTTTTTCTGCGCGTAATCTGCTGCTTGCAAACAAAAAAACCACCGCTACC
AGCGGTGGTTTGTTTGCCGGATCAAGAGCTACCAACTCTTTTTCCGAAGGTAACTGGCTTCAGCAGAGCG
CAGATACCAAATACTGTTCTTCTAGTGTAGCCGTAGTTAGGCCACCACTTCAAGAACTCTGTAGCACCGC
CTACATACCTCGCTCTGCTAATCCTGTTACCAGTGGCTGCTGCCAGTGGCGATAAGTCGTGTCTTACCGG
GTTGGACTCAAGACGATAGTTACCGGATAAGGCGCAGCGGTCGGGCTGAACGGGGGGTTCGTGCACACAG
CCCAGCTTGGAGCGAACGACCTACACCGAACTGAGATACCTACAGCGTGAGCTATGAGAAAGCGCCACGC
TTCCCGAAGGGAGAAAGGCGGACAGGTATCCGGTAAGCGGCAGGGTCGGAACAGGAGAGCGCACGAGGGA
GCTTCCAGGGGGAAACGCCTGGTATCTTTATAGTCCTGTCGGGTTTCGCCACCTCTGACTTGAGCGTCGA
TTTTTGTGATGCTCGTCAGGGGGGCGGAGCCTATGGAAAAACGCCAGCAACGCGGCCTTTTTACGGTTCC
TGGCCTTTTGCTGGCCTTTTGCTCACATGTTCTTTCCTGCGTTATCCCCTGATTCTGTGGATAACCGTAT
TACCGCCTTTGAGTGAGCTGATACCGCTCGCCGCAGCCGAACGACCGAGCGCAGCGAGTCAGTGAGCGAG
GAAGCGGAAGAGCGCCCAATACGCAAACCGCCTCTCCCCGCGCGTTGGCCGATTCATTAATGCAGCTGGC
ACGACAGGTTTCCCGACTGGAAAGCGGGCAGTGAGCGCAACGCAATTAATGTGAGTTAGCTCACTCATTA
GGCACCCCAGGCTTTACACTTTATGCTTCCGGCTCGTATGTTGTGTGGAATTGTGAGCGGATAACAATTT
CACACAGGAAACAGCTATGACCATGATTACGCCAAGCTCTAGCTAGAGGTCGACGGTAAACGCTAGCAAT
GTCAAGGCCTCTCACTCTCTGATATTCATTTCTTTGCAAGTTATAAATACTGAATAATAAGATGACATGA
ACTACTACTGCTAGAGATTTTCCACACTGACTAAAAGGGTCTGAGGGATCTCTAGTTACCAGAGTCACAC
AACAGACGGGCACACACTACTTGAAGCACTCAAGGCAAGCTTTATTGAGGCTTAAGCAGTGGGTTCCCTA
GTTAGCCAGAGAGCTCCCAGGCTCAGATCTGGTCTAACCAGAGAGACCCAGTACAGGCAAAAAGCAGCTG
CTTATATGCAGGATCTGAGGGCTCGCCACTCCCCAGTCCCGCCCAGGCCACGCCTCCCTGGAAAGTCCCC
AGCGGAAAGTCCCTTGTAGCAAGCTCGATATCAGCAGTTCTTGAAGTACTCCGGATGCAGCTCTCGGGCC
ACGTGATGAAATGCTAGGCGGCTGTCAAACCTCCACTCTAACACTTCTCTCTCCGGGTCATCCATCCCAT
GCAGGCTCACAGGGTGTAACAAGCTGGTGTTCTCTCCTTTATTGGCCTCTTCTACCTTATCTGGCTCAAC
TGGTACTAGCTTGTAGCACCATCCAAAGGTCAGTGGATATCTGACCCCTGGCCCTGGTGTGTAGTTCTGC
TAATCAGGGAAGTAGCCTTGTGTGTGGTAGATCCACAGATCAAGGATATCTTGTCTTCGTTGGGAGTGAA
TTAGCCCTTCCAGTCCCCTCTTTTCTTTTAAAAAGTGGCTAAGATCTACAGCTGCCTTGTAAGTCATTGG
TCTTAAAGGTACCTGAGGTGTGACTGGAAAACCCACCTCCTCCTCCTCTTGTGCTTCTAGCCAGGCACAA
TCAGCATTGGTAGCTGCTGTATTGCTACTTGTGATTGCTCCATGTTTTTCTAGGTCTCGACTGCAGAATT
AATTCCAGGCGGGGAGGCGGCCCAAAGGGAGATCCGACTCGTCTGAGGGCGAAGGCGAAGACGCGGAAGA
GGCCGCAGAGCCGGCAGCAGGCCGCGGGAAGGAAGGTCCGCTGGATTGAGGGCCGAAGGGACGTAGCAGA
AGGACGTCCCGCGCAGAATCCAGGTGGCAACACAGGCGAGCAGCCATGGAAAGGACGTCAGCTTCCCCGA
CAACACCACGGAATTGTCAGTGCCCAACAGCCGAGCCCCTGTCCAGCAGCGGGCAAGGCAGGCGGCGATG
AGTTCCGCCGTGGCAATAGGGAGGGGGAAAGCGAAAGTCCCGGAAAGGAGCTGACAGGTGGTGGCAATGC
CCCAACCAGTGGGGGTTGCGTCAGCAAACACAGTGCACACCACGCCACGTTGCCTGACAACGGGCCACAA
CTCCTCATAAAGAGACAGCAACCAGGATTTATACAAGGAGGAGAAAATGAAAGCCATACGGGAAGCAATA
GCATGATACAAAGGCATTAAAGCAGCGTATCCACATAGCGTAAAAGGAGCAACATAGTTAAGAATACCAG
TCAATCTTTCACAAATTTTGTAATCCAGAGGTTGATTGTTCCAGACGCGCTAAACGCCGATCTTGATTAG
ACCTTGACCACCTTGAACAGCATCTCTTTCCTTAACTAACACCTTTTCAACTTTTCCGTCAGTAGGAGCG
TTAATTTCTGTCTCCATTTTCATAGCCTCCAGCACCAGAACTGTTTGACCAGCTTTAACAGTGTCACCTT
CTTTTACCAGTATCTTAGAAACGGTACCAGCAAGAGGGGCAGGGATTTCACCTTCACCGGCCTTTCCGGC
GGAACTACCTACCTTGCGCTTTTTCTTGGGAGCTCCCTCATCCCCTCCGAGCTGTGAGAGGTCAATCCGA
GTTTCGTAAAGTCCGGTGATGCTCTGGTGGATGAGGGTGGCGTCCAGCACTTCTTTGGTGGAGGTATAGC
GTTTCCGGTCGATGGTGGTGTCGAAGTACTTGAATGCGGCAGGGGCACCAAGATTGGTGAGGGTGAACAG
GTGGATGATATTCTCAGCCTGCTCCCGAATTGGTTTGTCTCTGTGCTTATTGTATGCGCTAAGGACTTTA
TCGAGGTTGGCATCAGCGAGAATGACGCGTTTAGAAAACTCGGAAATCTGCTCAATGATCTCGTCCAGAT
AATGCTTATGCTGCTCCACAAACAGTTGCTTTTGCTCGTTGTCCTCGGGGCTCCCCTTCAGCTTCTCGTA
ATGGCTTGCAAGGTAGAGGAAATTCACGTACTTGGAGGGGAGAGCCAGCTCATTACCCTTCTGAAGTTCG
CCAGCGGAGGCGAGCATCCGCTTCCGCCCATTCTCCAGTTCGAACAGGCTATACTTTGGGAGCTTGATGA
TAAGGTCCTTCTTGACTTCCTTGTAACCTTTGGCTTCGAGAAAGTCAATTGGGTTCTTCTCGAAGGAGCT
GCGCTCCATAATGGTGATACCCAGCAGTTCCTTCACGCTCTTGAGCTTCTTAGACTTTCCTTTTTCCACC
TTAGCCACGACCAGGACAGAATAAGCCACAGTTGGTGAATCGAATCCGCCGTACTTCTTAGGGTCCCAAT
CCTTCTTCCTTGCAATGAGCTTGTCGGAGTTGCGCTTGGGGAGGATTGATTCCTTAGAAAAGCCTCCGGT
TTGCACCTCGGTTTTCTTCACGATGTTCACTTGAGGCATAGAAAGCACTTTGCGCACGGTAGCGAAATCT
CTGCCCTTGTCCCACACGATTTCGCCAGTCTCCCCATTAGTCTCGATGAGCGGCCTCTTCCGGATCTCAC
CGTTTGCAAGGGTGATTTCGGTCTTGAAGAAATTCATGATGTTGCTGTAGAAGAAGTACTTTGCGGTGGC
CTTTCCGATCTCCTGCTCAGATTTGGCAATCATCTTGCGCACGTCGTAGACCTTGTAGTCTCCGTACACG
AACTCGCTTTCCAGCTTTGGGTACTTCTTGATCAGGGCGGTTCCCACCACGGCATTCAGATATGCGTCAT
GAGCATGATGATAGTTATTGATCTCCCGCACTTTGTAGAATTGAAAGTCCTTTCTGAAATCGCTGACCAG
CTTGGACTTCAGGGTAATCACCTTCACCTCGCGGATAAGTTTGTCGTTTTCGTCGTACTTGGTATTCATG
CGTGAGTCAAGGATTTGGGCGACATGTTTAGTAATCTGCCGAGTCTCCACAAGTTGCCGTTTAATGAATC
CTGCTTTGTCCAGTTCGCTCAGTCCGCCCCTCTCAGCCTTAGTGAGATTGTCGAACTTCCGCTGAGTGAT
CAGCTTTGCGTTCAGAAGCTGGCGCCAATAGTTCTTCATCTTTTTCACGACTTCCTCTGAGGGCACGTTA
TCTGACTTTCCCCGGTTCTTGTCTGAGCGAGTCAGCACCTTATTGTCAATTGAGTCGTCTTTGAGGAAGC
TCTGAGGGACGATGGCGTCCACGTCGTAGTCTGAGAGCCTGTTGATATCAAGCTCTTGGTCCACATACAT
ATCGCGTCCATTTTGAAGGTAGTACAGATAGAGCTTCTCATTCTGAAGCTGGGTGTTTTCCACCGGGTGC
TCTTTAAGGATCTGTGACCCGAGCTCCTTAATCCCTTCCTCAATTCTTTTCATCCGCTCCCTGCTGTTCT
TCTGTCCCTTCTGGGTAGTCTGGTTTTCCCTGGCCATCTCGATGACAATGTTCTCTGGTTTATGGCGACC
CATCACCTTGACCAGCTCGTCCACGACTTTCACGGTCTGGAGAATACCCTTCTTAATAGCGGGTGAACCA
GCCAGATTTGCGATATGCTCGTGCAGTGAGTCACCTTGTCCAGACACTTGGGCCTTCTGGATGTCCTCCT
TAAAGGTCAGGGAATCATCATGGATAAGTTGCATGAAGTTGCGATTAGCGAATCCGTCGCTCTTAAGGAA
ATCAAGAATGGTCTTTCCGCTCTGTTTGTCCCGGATTCCGTTGATGAGTTTGCGGCTAAGGCGTCCCCAT
CCGGTATATCTTCTCCGTTTAAGTTGCTTCATCACTTTATCGTCGAACAGATGGGCGTAGGTCTTAAGCC
TCTCCTCGATCATTTCCCGGTCCTCGAACAGAGTGAGAGTCAGGACAATGTCCTCAAGGATGTCCTCGTT
CTCCTCATTGTCCAGAAAATCCTTGTCCTTGATGATCTTAAGCAGATCATGGTAGGTACCCAGGCTTGCG
TTGAACCGATCTTCGACCCCGCTAATCTCCACAGAGTCGAAGCATTCAATTTTCTTGAAATAGTCCTCCT
TCAGCTGCTTCACGGTCACCTTTCTATTGGTCTTGAACAGAAGGTCCACAATTGCCTTCTTTTGTTCGCC
TGACAGGAATGCGGGCTTCCTCATCCCTTCGGTGACATATTTCACCTTGGTCAGCTCGTTGTACACGGTA
AAGTACTCGTAGAGCAGGGAATGTTTCGGCAGGACCTTCTCATTGGGGAGGTTCTTATCGAAGTTAGTCA
TCCGTTCGATGAATGACTGAGCGCTGGCTCCCTTGTCCACCACCTCTTCGAAGTTCCAGGGAGTGATAGT
TTCTTCTGACTTTCTGGTCATCCAAGCAAACCGGCTATTTCCTCTGGCGAGGGGTCCCACGTAGTAGGGG
ATGCGGAAAGTGAGAATTTTCTCAATCTTCTCCCTGTTGTCCTTAAGAAAGGGGTAGAAGTCCTCTTGGC
GCCGAAGGATGGCGTGAAGCTCCCCAAGATGGATCTGGTGGGGAATGCTCCCATTGTCGAAAGTGCGCTG
CTTCCGCAGCAGATCCTCCCGATTCAGTTTCACGAGGAGCTCTTCGGTGCCGTCCATCTTCTCAAGGATA
GGTTTGATAAACTTATAAAATTCCTCTTGGGAGGCACCTCCGTCGATGTAGCCGGCGTATCCATTCTTTG
ACTGGTCAAAGAAGATTTCCTTGTACTTCTCCGGAAGCTGCTGCCGGACGAGTGCCTTAAGCAGGGTCAG
GTCCTGGTGGTGCTCATCATACCGCTTAATCATTGAAGCTGAAAGAGGGGCCTTGGTGATTTCAGTGTTC
ACGCGGAGAATGTCAGACAGCAGGATGGCGTCAGAAAGATTCTTAGCAGCAAGGAAAAGGTCGGCGTATT
GGTCACCGATCTGGGCCAGGAGGTTGTCGAGATCGTCATCATAGGTGTCCTTGGACAGTTGCAGCTTGGC
ATCCTCTGCCAGGTCGAAATTAGACTTGAAATTGGGAGTCAGCCCAAGTGAAAGAGCAATCAGGTTCCCG
AACAGTCCATTTTTCTTTTCACCCGGCAGCTGAGCGATAAGATTCTCAAGTCTGCGGCTCTTTGACAGCC
GGGCTGACAGAATGGCCTTGGCATCGACTCCGCTTGCATTGATGGGGTTCTCTTCAAAGAGCTGGTTGTA
AGTCTGCACCAGCTGGATGAACAGTTTATCCACATCGCTATTGTCAGGATTGAGGTCGCCCTCGATCAGG
AAGTGGCCTCTGAACTTGATCATGTGGGCCAGGGCCAGGTAGATAAGCCGGAGGTCTGCCTTGTCGGTTG
AGTCCACCAGCTTTTTGCGAAGATGGTAGATGGTTGGGTATTTCTCGTGATAGGCCACCTCGTCGACGAT
ATTACCGAAGATGGGATGCCGTTCATGCTTCTTATCCTCTTCCACGAGGAATGATTCTTCCAGCCTATGG
AAGAAGCTGTCGTCGACCTTTGCCATTTCGTTGGAGAATATCTCTTGAAGGTAACAAATCCGGTTCTTCC
TCCTGGTGTACCGCCGTCTAGCAGTCCGCTTGAGGCGGGTTGCTTCAGCGGTCTCCCCTGAATCAAAGAG
GAGAGCTCCGATCAGATTTTTCTTGATGGAATGCCGGTCGGTGTTCCCGAGCACCTTGAACTTCTTAGAG
GGCACCTTGTACTCGTCAGTGATCACGGCCCACCCGACGCTATTAGTCCCGATGGCCAGTCCGATAGAAT
ACTTCTTGTCCACTTTCCTCTTCTTTTTGGGGCTAGCAAGGATCCTCGAGCTCGGCGCGCCTTCGTGCCA
TTCGATTTTCTGAGCCTCGAAGATGTCGTTCAGGCCCCCGGAGCCTCCCCCTCCGCCACCACCCGAACCA
CCACCACCACCACCACCTGAACCACCCCCTCCGCCTCCCCCACTGTACACATTGTCAAGATCAGGAGGGT
CCCTTGCGGCAGCACCGATCATAATCTGCGCCTCCCGAGTGCGAGAGATCGCTTTAGCCAGCAGCTCGCG
TGCTGTATCTATATCAACTATAGGCTTAGCGTAATTGGTGCCCAGCTCCACCCCGCTTGCCTTGAGCACT
GTCAGTGGTGCGTCCCAAGGATGGTGAATCCACTCCGTAGGAAGTCGGGCCAGCTCGGGGAGCCACTGTC
GAATATACTCTCCTTCGGGATCATACTTAGCTCCCTGCAAGGCCGGATTGTCCAACCTGTCCAACTCATG
GCCGTCAGGAATTGACCCGCTAATATATTGCCATCCCAGAATGTCACACTCCAAGTCGGCGTCGAGAAGG
GTATCCCAAAAGTACTTCATTCCCCATTTCCAAGGCAGGAGCAGAAACTTGACAGCAAATGAGGACACGA
TTACCCGGATGCGGTTGTGCATCCAGCCTGTAGCCCAGAGCTCTCTCATGCCAGCATCCACGAGTGGGTA
CCCTGTCCTTCCCTGTCTCCATGCCTTGAATTTGTCGACATCGGCGTCCCAGGGGAAGAACCTGAGGTGG
GACAACAGACTCTGCTCGTGTGTGAATGGAAAGTTGAAACATATATACCGGGAGTATTCCCGAAGTCCGA
TCCCTCGCAGGAACAGATCGGCGCTTTCTTCGCCTTCGCTGTTTTTATCGCGAGCCCAGATAATCTGTTT
CATCCGAGCGCACTGAAATACATGGCGGACAGAAATCTCGCCAAAATGGAGATATGGAGAGAGCAAGCTA
GTTGAGTTACCTACCACTTTCTTGGAGTTCTTCGCGTAGTCAATCAGTTGTTTTTCGATGAACTCGTTAA
GCAGCTTGTCGGCATTAGACCAGCCGGGGCTCCAGGCTCTAGTGAGAAGTGCATTGCTTGGCTTTTCTGC
TTCATTTTCCAGACCGAGTTCCTCGATGGAGCAGGCCCAGATGGCCTCTGCAGCAGCAGTAATCGGCATC
AGTCTCCAGGGAGGGGGCAACATAACGGACTCTATTGACATATCCAAACATTTCTTCCAGTAACTGTTGA
AGGAGGTGAACGGTTTCCCTTTCTCGCAATAGATCTCCCATGGCTCGTACAGAAGGTCCCCGTTGTAGCT
CTGCACACTGATCCCCCGTTCCACCAGCTTCTCCTTCACAGTGTGGTCGCGCACCAGACTAACTGGATCG
TACAGGTGGTTAAACACGACTTTCGTTGCGCCGGTCACCCTGATGCAGTCGAGGATGGCAGAGATGGTAT
TGTGTGTCTTGATCAGGGTAAGATCACTGCCCAGTGCTTTCAGTGACTGGCTAAGATGGGCCAGACTTTG
CTTCATCCACCACCTAGAGGCCCTTCCGGGATAAAACTGGCCTTCTTCTTCAGGACACCAAATGAAAACG
GGGAAGACGGAACCCTCGTGGGCCGCGGCGGCGAGCGCGGGATTATCTTCTATTCTCAAATCTCTCCGAA
ACCAGACGATGGTCTTTTTGTCCATCTTCATGGTGGCGACCGGTGGTCCGCTACCCTTGTACAGCTCGTC
CATGCCGCCGGTGGAGTGGCGGCCCTCGGCGCGTTCGTACTGTTCCACGATGGTGTAGTCCTCGTTGTGG
GAGGTGATGTCCAACTTGATGTTGACGTTGTAGGCGCCGGGCAGCTGCACGGGCTTCTTGGCCTTGTAGG
TGGTCTTGACCTCAGCGTCGTAGTGGCCGCCGTCCTTCAGCTTCAGCCTCTGCTTGATCTCGCCCTTCAG
GGCGCCGTCCTCGGGGTACATCCGCTCGGAGGAGGCCTCCCAGCCCATGGTCTTCTTCTGCATTACGGGG
CCGTCGGAGGGGAAGTTGGTGCCGCGCAGCTTCACCTTGTAGATGAACTCGCCGTCCTGCAGGGAGGAGT
CCTGGGTCACGGTCACCACGCCGCCGTCCTCGAAGTTCATCACGCGCTCCCACTTGAAGCCCTCGGGGAA
GGACAGCTTCAAGTAGTCGGGGATGTCGGCGGGGTGCTTCACGTAGGCCTTGGAGCCGTACATGAACTGA
GGGGACAGGATGTCCCAGGCGAAGGGCAGGGGGCCACCCTTGGTCACCTTCAGCTTGGCGGTCTGGGTGC
CCTCGTAGGGGCGGCCCTCGCCCTCGCCCTCGATCTCGAACTCGTGGCCGTTCACGGAGCCCTCCATGTG
CACCTTGAAGCGCATGAACTCCTTGATGATGGCCATGTTATCCTCCTCGCCCTTGCTCACCATTCCACCG
CTAGCTCCTCCACCTCCACGGTCCTGCTGTCCATAGCCACCGCTGCCACCTCCACCACTCTGGTCTTGAT
TGCCATAACCGCCACCACTGCCACCACCACTACTCATGGAGGATTGATCTTGGCCATAGTTACCTCCACC
TCCACCTCCACCTCCACCACCACTGCTGCTGTTGTACTGGTTCTGCTGTCCATAGCCCTGAGGGGGATTA
TAGCTTTGCTGCTGTCCATAGCTTTGCTGCTGTCCACCATAGCTAGGCTGCTGGCTGTAGCTCCCACTCT
GGGGCTGCCCATAGCTGCTGCTCTGAGAACTGCTACCGTAACTTCCCGAGGTGCTGCTGGGAGCTGGCTG
CTGGCCATAGCCAGGATAGGAGGACTGCTGCCCGTAAGACGATTGGGAGCTCTGGCTACTGCCATAGCCG
CCAGTCGAGCCATATCCCTGGGGAGTTGACTGAGTTCCATAGCCTGTGTTCTGGCTCTGGCCATAAGAAG
AATAGCTGCTCTGGCCATAGCCTGAAGTGTCCGTGGACTGGCTATAACCACTGTAACTCTGCTGTCCGTA
GGGCTGACTGCTCTGCTGGGAATAGCCCTGCCCGGGCTGGGTGGGGTAGGCCCCATAGCTTTGGGTTGCT
TGTTGGGTATAATCGTTTGAGGCCATGCTAGCGGATCTGACGGTTCACTAAACCAGCTCTGCTTATATAG
ACCTCCCACCGTACACGCCTACCGCCCATTTGCGTCAATGGGGCGGAGTTGTTACGACATTTTGGAAAGT
CCCGTTGATTTTGGTGCCAAAACAAACTCCCATTGACGTCAATGGGGTGGAGACTTGGAAATCCCCGTGA
GTCAAACCGCTATCCACGCCCATTGATGTACTGCCAAAACCGCATCACCATGGTAATAGCGATGACTAAT
ACGTAGATGTACTGCCAAGTAGGAAAGTCCCATAAGGTCATGTACTGGGCATAATGCCAGGCGGGCCATT
TACCGTCATTGACGTCAATAGGGGGCGTACTTGGCATATGATACACTTGATGTACTGCCAAGTGGGCAGT
TTACCGTAAATACTCCACCCATTGACGTCAATGGAAAGTCCCTATTGGCGTTACTATGGGAACATACGTC
ATTATTGACGTCAATGGGCGGGGGTCGTTGGGCGGTCAGCCAGGCGGGCCATTTACCGTAAGTTATGTAA
CGCGATAAACTGGATCTCTGCTGTCCCTGTAATAAACCCGAAAATTTTGAATTTTTGTAATTTGTTTTTG
TAATTCTTTAGTTTGTATGTCTGTTGCTATTATGTCTACTATTCTTTCCCCTGCACTGTACCCCCCAATC
CCCCCTTTTCTTTTAAAGGCGATACCGTCGAGATCCGTTCACTAATCGAATGGATCTGTCTCTGTCTCTC
TCTCCACCTTCTTCTTCTATTCCTTCGGGCCTGTCGGGTCCCCTCGGGGTTGGGAGGTGGGTCTGAAACG
ATAATGGTGAATATCCCTGCCTAACTCTATTCACTATAGAAAGTACAGCAAAAACTATTCTTAAACCTAC
CAAGCCTCCTACTATCATTATGAATAATTTTATATACCACAGCCAATTTGTTATGTTAAACCAATTCCAC
AAACTTGCCCATTTATCTAATTCCAATAATTCTTGTTCATTCTTTTCTTGCTGGTTTTGCGATTCTTCAA
TTAAGGAGTGTATTAAGCTTGTGTAATTGTTAATTTCTCTGTCCCACTCCATCCAGGTCGTGTGATTCCA
AATCTGTTCCAGAGATTTATTACTCCAACTAGCATTCCAAGGCACAGCAGTGGTGCAAATGAGTTTTCCA
GAGCAACCCCAAATCCCCAGGAGCTGTTGATCCTTTAGGTATCTTTCCACAGCCAGGATTCTTGCCTGGA
GCTGCTTGATGCCCCAGACTGTGAGTTGCAACAGATGCTGTTGCGCCTCAATAGCCCTCAGCAAATTGTT
CTGCTGCTGCACTATACCAGACAATAATTGTCTGGCCTGTACCGTCAGCGTCATTGACGCTGCGCCCATA
GTGCTTCCTGCTGCTCCCAAGAACCCAAGGAACAAAGCTCCTATTCCCACTGCTCTTTTTTCTCTCTGCA
CCACTCTTCTCTTTGCCTTGGTGGGTGCTACTCCTAATGGTTCAATTTTTACTACTTTATATTTATATAA
TTCACTTCTCCAATTGTCCCTCATATCTCCTCCTCCAGGTCTGAAGATCAGCGGCCGGCCGCTTGCTGTG
CGGTGGTCTTACTTTTGTTTTGCTCTTCCTCTATCTTGTCTAAAGCTTCCTTGGTGTCTTTTATCTCTAT
CCTTTGATGCACACAATAGAGGGTTGCTACTGTATTATATAATGATCTAAGTTCTTCTGATCCTGTCTGA
AGGGATGGTTGTAGCTGTCCCAGTATTTGTCTACAGCCTTCTGATGTTTCTAACAGGCCAGGATTAACTG
CGAATCGTTCTAGCTCCCTGCTTGCCCATACTATATGTTTTAATTTATATTTTTTCTTTCCCCCTGGCCT
TAACCGAATTTTTTCCCATCGCGATCTAATTCTCCCCCGCTTAATACTGACGCTCTCGCACCCATCTCTC
TCCTTCTAGCCTCCGCTAGTCAAAATTTTTGGCGTACTCACCAGTCGCCGCCCCTCGCCTCTTGCCGTGC
GCGCTTCAGCAAGCCGAGTCCTGCGTCGAGAGAGCTCCTCTGGTTTCCCTTTCGCTTTCAAGTCCCTGTT
CGGGCGCCACTGCTAGAGATTTTCCACACTGACTAAAAGGGTCTGAGGGATCTCTAGTTACCAGAGTCAC
ACAACAGACGGGCACACACTACTTGAAGCACTCAAGGCAAGCTTTATTGAGGCTTAAGCAGTGGGTTCCC
TAGTTAGCCAGAGAGCTCCCAGGCTCAGATCTGGTCTAACCAGAGAGACCCAGTACAGGCAAAAAGCAGC
TGCTTATATGCAGGATCTGAGGGCTCGCCACTCCCCAGTCCCGCCCAGGCCACGCCTCCCTGGAAAGTCC
CCAGCGGAAAGTCCCTTGTAGCAAGCTCGATATCAGCAGTTCTTGAAGTACTCCGGATGCAGCTCTCGGG
CCACGTGATGAAATGCTAGGCGGCTGTCAAACCTCCACTCTAACACTTCTCTCTCCGGGTCATCCATCCC
ATGCAGGCTCACAGGGTGTAACAAGCTGGTGTTCTCTCCTTTATTGGCCTCTTCTACCTTATCTGGCTCA
ACTGGTACTAGCTTGTAGCACCATCCAAAGGTCAGTGGATATCTGACCCCTGGCCCTGGTGTGTAGTTCT
GCTAATCAGGGAAGTAGCCTTGTGTGTGGTAGATCCACAGATCAAGGATATCTTGTCTTCTTTGGGAGTG
AATTAGCCCTTCCAACTACTAAGTTTGTAGTACATATTTAACAAATACAATTTCTTTAAAATGAAAATAA
TTCAGAGGAATCACAGGTTTAGAGTAAATGAAACCACAGGTAATTGGCAGTGGTAATAGGGTATGGGGTG
GGAAGTTTGGGATGATTTTGGTTAGCTTGAGTTATCCAGTTGATCCAGACATGATAAGATACATTGATGA
GTTTGGACAAACCACAACTAGAATGCAGTGAAAAAAATGCTTTATTTGTGAAATTTGTGATGCTATTGCT
TTATTTGTAACCATTATAAGCTGCAATAAACAAGTTGATCTCCCGATCCGTCGACGTCAGGTGGCACTTT
TCGGGGAAATGTGCGCGGAACCCCTATTTGTTTATTTTTCTAAATACATTCAAATATGTATCCGCTCATG
AGACAATAACCCTGATAAATGCTTCAATAATATTGAAAAAGGAAGAGTATGAGTATTCAACATTTCCGTG
TCGCCCTTATTCCCTTTTTTGCGGCATTTTGCCTTCCTGTTTTTGCTCACCCAGAAACGCTGGTGAAAGT
AAAAGATGCTGAAGATCAG
