Features (pLannotate 1.2.2; 27 found; start..end, strand, type, name):
    921..1509    +  rep_origin     ori: high-copy-number ColE1/pMB1/pBR322/pUC origin of replication
   1692..1784    +  CDS            lacI (fragment): lac repressor; lacI; The lac repressor binds to the lac operator to inhibit transcription in E. coli. This inhibition can be relieved by adding lactose or isopropyl-β-D-thiogalactopyranoside (IPTG).
   1797..1818    +  protein_bind   CAP binding site: CAP binding activates transcription in the presence of cAMP. E. coli catabolite activator protein
   1833..1863    +  promoter       lac promoter: promoter for the E. coli lac operon
   1867..1889    +  protein_bind   lac operator (fragment): The lac repressor binds to the lac operator to inhibit transcription in E. coli. This inhibition can be relieved by adding lactose or isopropyl-β-D-thiogalactopyranoside (IPTG). lac repressor encoded by lacI
   2039..2296    -  LTR            5' LTR (truncated): truncated 5' long terminal repeat (LTR) from HIV-1
   2344..2862    -  CDS            nef (fragment): NEF_HV1BR - Experimental evidence at protein level: Swiss-Prot protein existence level 1. Extracellular Nef protein targets CD4(+) T-lymphocytes for apoptosis by interacting with CXCR4 surface receptors (PubMed:14990729). From Human immunodeficiency virus type 1 group M subtype B (isolate BRU/LAI) (HIV-1).
   2879..3467    -  misc_feature   WPRE: woodchuck hepatitis virus posttranscriptional regulatory element
   3486..3758    -  CDS            BCCP_PROFR (fragment): Experimental evidence at protein level: Swiss-Prot protein existence level 1. The biotinyl 1.3S subunit serves as a carboxyl carrier between the substrate-binding sites on the 12S and 5S subunits. From Propionibacterium freudenreichii subsp. shermanii.
   3750..7850    -  CDS            cas9: CAS9_STRP1 - Also known as csn1 From Streptococcus pyogenes serotype M1.
   7902..7946    -  CDS            AviTag™: peptide tag that allows for enzymatic biotinylation
   7977..7997    +  CDS            9xHis (fragment): 9xHis affinity tag
   8040..9551    -  CDS            CRY2 (fragment): CRY2_ARATH - Also known as PHH1 From Arabidopsis thaliana (Mouse-ear cress).
   9576..10283   -  CDS            mCherry: mCherry is a basic (constitutively fluorescent) red fluorescent protein published in 2004, derived from Discosoma sp.. It is reported to be a very rapidly-maturing monomer with low acid sensitivity.
  10347..10946   -  CDS            FUS (fragment): FUS_HUMAN - Also known as TLS. Experimental evidence at protein level: Swiss-Prot protein existence level 1. DNA/RNA-binding protein that plays a role in various cellular processes such as transcription regulation, RNA splicing, RNA transport, DNA repair and damage response (PubMed:27731383). Binds to nascent pre-mRNAs and acts as a molecular mediator between RNA polymerase II and U1 small nuclear ribonucleoprotein thereby coupling transcription and splicing (PubMed:26124092). Binds also its own pre- mRNA and autoregulates its expression; this autoregulation mechanism is mediated by non-sense-
  10975..11178   -  promoter       CMV promoter: human cytomegalovirus (CMV) immediate early promoter
  11179..11482   -  enhancer       CMV enhancer: human cytomegalovirus immediate early enhancer
  11522..11637   -  misc_feature   cPPT/CTS: central polypurine tract and central termination sequence of HIV-1 (lacking the first T)
  11652..11752   -  CDS            Rev (fragment): human immunodeficiency virus 1 (HIV-1) Rev protein; rev; enhances nuclear export of unspliced and incompletely spliced viral mRNAs
  12129..12362   -  misc_feature   RRE: The Rev response element (RRE) of HIV-1 allows for Rev-dependent mRNA export from the nucleus to the cytoplasm.
  12537..12875   -  CDS            HIV-1 gag (fragment): gag protein from human immunodeficiency virus 1; gag
  12859..12984   -  misc_feature   HIV-1 Ψ: packaging signal of human immunodeficiency virus type 1
  13031..13288   -  LTR            5' LTR (truncated): truncated 5' long terminal repeat (LTR) from HIV-1
  13336..13665   -  CDS            nef (fragment): NEF_HV1BR - Experimental evidence at protein level: Swiss-Prot protein existence level 1. Extracellular Nef protein targets CD4(+) T-lymphocytes for apoptosis by interacting with CXCR4 surface receptors (PubMed:14990729). From Human immunodeficiency virus type 1 group M subtype B (isolate BRU/LAI) (HIV-1).
  13832..13966   -  polyA_signal   SV40 poly(A) signal: SV40 polyadenylation signal
  14014..14118   +  promoter       AmpR promoter: bla
  14119..750     +  CDS            AmpR (across the origin): β-lactamase; bla; confers resistance to ampicillin, carbenicillin, and related antibiotics
>Addgene plasmid #200967 | dCas9-CRY2Clust-FUSN Sequencing Result | analyzer sequence | sequence record 396692
TTGGGTGCACGAGTGGGTTACATCGAACTGGATCTCAACAGCGGTAAGATCCTTGAGAGTTTTCGCCCCG
AAGAACGTTTTCCAATGATGAGCACTTTTAAAGTTCTGCTATGTGGCGCGGTATTATCCCGTATTGACGC
CGGGCAAGAGCAACTCGGTCGCCGCATACACTATTCTCAGAATGACTTGGTTGAGTACTCACCAGTCACA
GAAAAGCATCTTACGGATGGCATGACAGTAAGAGAATTATGCAGTGCTGCCATAACCATGAGTGATAACA
CTGCGGCCAACTTACTTCTGACAACGATCGGAGGACCGAAGGAGCTAACCGCTTTTTTGCACAACATGGG
GGATCATGTAACTCGCCTTGATCGTTGGGAACCGGAGCTGAATGAAGCCATACCAAACGACGAGCGTGAC
ACCACGATGCCTGTAGCAATGGCAACAACGTTGCGCAAACTATTAACTGGCGAACTACTTACTCTAGCTT
CCCGGCAACAATTAATAGACTGGATGGAGGCGGATAAAGTTGCAGGACCACTTCTGCGCTCGGCCCTTCC
GGCTGGCTGGTTTATTGCTGATAAATCTGGAGCCGGTGAGCGTGGGTCTCGCGGTATCATTGCAGCACTG
GGGCCAGATGGTAAGCCCTCCCGTATCGTAGTTATCTACACGACGGGGAGTCAGGCAACTATGGATGAAC
GAAATAGACAGATCGCTGAGATAGGTGCCTCACTGATTAAGCATTGGTAACTGTCAGACCAAGTTTACTC
ATATATACTTTAGATTGATTTAAAACTTCATTTTTAATTTAAAAGGATCTAGGTGAAGATCCTTTTTGAT
AATCTCATGACCAAAATCCCTTAACGTGAGTTTTCGTTCCACTGAGCGTCAGACCCCGTAGAAAAGATCA
AAGGATCTTCTTGAGATCCTTTTTTTCTGCGCGTAATCTGCTGCTTGCAAACAAAAAAACCACCGCTACC
AGCGGTGGTTTGTTTGCCGGATCAAGAGCTACCAACTCTTTTTCCGAAGGTAACTGGCTTCAGCAGAGCG
CAGATACCAAATACTGTTCTTCTAGTGTAGCCGTAGTTAGGCCACCACTTCAAGAACTCTGTAGCACCGC
CTACATACCTCGCTCTGCTAATCCTGTTACCAGTGGCTGCTGCCAGTGGCGATAAGTCGTGTCTTACCGG
GTTGGACTCAAGACGATAGTTACCGGATAAGGCGCAGCGGTCGGGCTGAACGGGGGGTTCGTGCACACAG
CCCAGCTTGGAGCGAACGACCTACACCGAACTGAGATACCTACAGCGTGAGCTATGAGAAAGCGCCACGC
TTCCCGAAGGGAGAAAGGCGGACAGGTATCCGGTAAGCGGCAGGGTCGGAACAGGAGAGCGCACGAGGGA
GCTTCCAGGGGGAAACGCCTGGTATCTTTATAGTCCTGTCGGGTTTCGCCACCTCTGACTTGAGCGTCGA
TTTTTGTGATGCTCGTCAGGGGGGCGGAGCCTATGGAAAAACGCCAGCAACGCGGCCTTTTTACGGTTCC
TGGCCTTTTGCTGGCCTTTTGCTCACATGTTCTTTCCTGCGTTATCCCCTGATTCTGTGGATAACCGTAT
TACCGCCTTTGAGTGAGCTGATACCGCTCGCCGCAGCCGAACGACCGAGCGCAGCGAGTCAGTGAGCGAG
GAAGCGGAAGAGCGCCCAATACGCAAACCGCCTCTCCCCGCGCGTTGGCCGATTCATTAATGCAGCTGGC
ACGACAGGTTTCCCGACTGGAAAGCGGGCAGTGAGCGCAACGCAATTAATGTGAGTTAGCTCACTCATTA
GGCACCCCAGGCTTTACACTTTATGCTTCCGGCTCGTATGTTGTGTGGAATTGTGAGCGGATAACAATTT
CACACAGGAAACAGCTATGACCATGATTACGCCAAGCTCTAGCTAGAGGTCGACGGTAAACGCTAGCAAT
GTCAAGGCCTCTCACTCTCTGATATTCATTTCTTTGCAAGTTATAAATACTGAATAATAAGATGACATGA
ACTACTACTGCTAGAGATTTTCCACACTGACTAAAAGGGTCTGAGGGATCTCTAGTTACCAGAGTCACAC
AACAGACGGGCACACACTACTTGAAGCACTCAAGGCAAGCTTTATTGAGGCTTAAGCAGTGGGTTCCCTA
GTTAGCCAGAGAGCTCCCAGGCTCAGATCTGGTCTAACCAGAGAGACCCAGTACAGGCAAAAAGCAGCTG
CTTATATGCAGGATCTGAGGGCTCGCCACTCCCCAGTCCCGCCCAGGCCACGCCTCCCTGGAAAGTCCCC
AGCGGAAAGTCCCTTGTAGCAAGCTCGATATCAGCAGTTCTTGAAGTACTCCGGATGCAGCTCTCGGGCC
ACGTGATGAAATGCTAGGCGGCTGTCAAACCTCCACTCTAACACTTCTCTCTCCGGGTCATCCATCCCAT
GCAGGCTCACAGGGTGTAACAAGCTGGTGTTCTCTCCTTTATTGGCCTCTTCTACCTTATCTGGCTCAAC
TGGTACTAGCTTGTAGCACCATCCAAAGGTCAGTGGATATCTGACCCCTGGCCCTGGTGTGTAGTTCTGC
TAATCAGGGAAGTAGCCTTGTGTGTGGTAGATCCACAGATCAAGGATATCTTGTCTTCGTTGGGAGTGAA
TTAGCCCTTCCAGTCCCCTCTTTTCTTTTAAAAAGTGGCTAAGATCTACAGCTGCCTTGTAAGTCATTGG
TCTTAAAGGTACCTGAGGTGTGACTGGAAAACCCACCTCCTCCTCCTCTTGTGCTTCTAGCCAGGCACAA
TCAGCATTGGTAGCTGCTGTATTGCTACTTGTGATTGCTCCATGTTTTTCTAGGTCTCGACTGCAGAATT
AATTCCAGGCGGGGAGGCGGCCCAAAGGGAGATCCGACTCGTCTGAGGGCGAAGGCGAAGACGCGGAAGA
GGCCGCAGAGCCGGCAGCAGGCCGCGGGAAGGAAGGTCCGCTGGATTGAGGGCCGAAGGGACGTAGCAGA
AGGACGTCCCGCGCAGAATCCAGGTGGCAACACAGGCGAGCAGCCATGGAAAGGACGTCAGCTTCCCCGA
CAACACCACGGAATTGTCAGTGCCCAACAGCCGAGCCCCTGTCCAGCAGCGGGCAAGGCAGGCGGCGATG
AGTTCCGCCGTGGCAATAGGGAGGGGGAAAGCGAAAGTCCCGGAAAGGAGCTGACAGGTGGTGGCAATGC
CCCAACCAGTGGGGGTTGCGTCAGCAAACACAGTGCACACCACGCCACGTTGCCTGACAACGGGCCACAA
CTCCTCATAAAGAGACAGCAACCAGGATTTATACAAGGAGGAGAAAATGAAAGCCATACGGGAAGCAATA
GCATGATACAAAGGCATTAAAGCAGCGTATCCACATAGCGTAAAAGGAGCAACATAGTTAAGAATACCAG
TCAATCTTTCACAAATTTTGTAATCCAGAGGTTGATTGTTCCAGACGCGCTAAACGCCGATCTTGATTAG
ACCTTGACCACCTTGAACAGCATCTCTTTCCTTAACTAACACCTTTTCAACTTTTCCGTCAGTAGGAGCG
TTAATTTCTGTCTCCATTTTCATAGCCTCCAGCACCAGAACTGTTTGACCAGCTTTAACAGTGTCACCTT
CTTTTACCAGTATCTTAGAAACGGTACCAGCAAGAGGGGCAGGGATTTCACCTTCACCGGCCTTTCCGGC
GGAACTACCTACCTTGCGCTTTTTCTTGGGAGCTCCCTCATCCCCTCCGAGCTGTGAGAGGTCAATCCGA
GTTTCGTAAAGTCCGGTGATGCTCTGGTGGATGAGGGTGGCGTCCAGCACTTCTTTGGTGGAGGTATAGC
GTTTCCGGTCGATGGTGGTGTCGAAGTACTTGAATGCGGCAGGGGCACCAAGATTGGTGAGGGTGAACAG
GTGGATGATATTCTCAGCCTGCTCCCGAATTGGTTTGTCTCTGTGCTTATTGTATGCGCTAAGGACTTTA
TCGAGGTTGGCATCAGCGAGAATGACGCGTTTAGAAAACTCGGAAATCTGCTCAATGATCTCGTCCAGAT
AATGCTTATGCTGCTCCACAAACAGTTGCTTTTGCTCGTTGTCCTCGGGGCTCCCCTTCAGCTTCTCGTA
ATGGCTTGCAAGGTAGAGGAAATTCACGTACTTGGAGGGGAGAGCCAGCTCATTACCCTTCTGAAGTTCG
CCAGCGGAGGCGAGCATCCGCTTCCGCCCATTCTCCAGTTCGAACAGGCTATACTTTGGGAGCTTGATGA
TAAGGTCCTTCTTGACTTCCTTGTAACCTTTGGCTTCGAGAAAGTCAATTGGGTTCTTCTCGAAGGAGCT
GCGCTCCATAATGGTGATACCCAGCAGTTCCTTCACGCTCTTGAGCTTCTTAGACTTTCCTTTTTCCACC
TTAGCCACGACCAGGACAGAATAAGCCACAGTTGGTGAATCGAATCCGCCGTACTTCTTAGGGTCCCAAT
CCTTCTTCCTTGCAATGAGCTTGTCGGAGTTGCGCTTGGGGAGGATTGATTCCTTAGAAAAGCCTCCGGT
TTGCACCTCGGTTTTCTTCACGATGTTCACTTGAGGCATAGAAAGCACTTTGCGCACGGTAGCGAAATCT
CTGCCCTTGTCCCACACGATTTCGCCAGTCTCCCCATTAGTCTCGATGAGCGGCCTCTTCCGGATCTCAC
CGTTTGCAAGGGTGATTTCGGTCTTGAAGAAATTCATGATGTTGCTGTAGAAGAAGTACTTTGCGGTGGC
CTTTCCGATCTCCTGCTCAGATTTGGCAATCATCTTGCGCACGTCGTAGACCTTGTAGTCTCCGTACACG
AACTCGCTTTCCAGCTTTGGGTACTTCTTGATCAGGGCGGTTCCCACCACGGCATTCAGATATGCGTCAT
GAGCATGATGATAGTTATTGATCTCCCGCACTTTGTAGAATTGAAAGTCCTTTCTGAAATCGCTGACCAG
CTTGGACTTCAGGGTAATCACCTTCACCTCGCGGATAAGTTTGTCGTTTTCGTCGTACTTGGTATTCATG
CGTGAGTCAAGGATTTGGGCGACATGTTTAGTAATCTGCCGAGTCTCCACAAGTTGCCGTTTAATGAATC
CTGCTTTGTCCAGTTCGCTCAGTCCGCCCCTCTCAGCCTTAGTGAGATTGTCGAACTTCCGCTGAGTGAT
CAGCTTTGCGTTCAGAAGCTGGCGCCAATAGTTCTTCATCTTTTTCACGACTTCCTCTGAGGGCACGTTA
TCTGACTTTCCCCGGTTCTTGTCTGAGCGAGTCAGCACCTTATTGTCAATTGAGTCGTCTTTGAGGAAGC
TCTGAGGGACGATGGCGTCCACGTCGTAGTCTGAGAGCCTGTTGATATCAAGCTCTTGGTCCACATACAT
ATCGCGTCCATTTTGAAGGTAGTACAGATAGAGCTTCTCATTCTGAAGCTGGGTGTTTTCCACCGGGTGC
TCTTTAAGGATCTGTGACCCGAGCTCCTTAATCCCTTCCTCAATTCTTTTCATCCGCTCCCTGCTGTTCT
TCTGTCCCTTCTGGGTAGTCTGGTTTTCCCTGGCCATCTCGATGACAATGTTCTCTGGTTTATGGCGACC
CATCACCTTGACCAGCTCGTCCACGACTTTCACGGTCTGGAGAATACCCTTCTTAATAGCGGGTGAACCA
GCCAGATTTGCGATATGCTCGTGCAGTGAGTCACCTTGTCCAGACACTTGGGCCTTCTGGATGTCCTCCT
TAAAGGTCAGGGAATCATCATGGATAAGTTGCATGAAGTTGCGATTAGCGAATCCGTCGCTCTTAAGGAA
ATCAAGAATGGTCTTTCCGCTCTGTTTGTCCCGGATTCCGTTGATGAGTTTGCGGCTAAGGCGTCCCCAT
CCGGTATATCTTCTCCGTTTAAGTTGCTTCATCACTTTATCGTCGAACAGATGGGCGTAGGTCTTAAGCC
TCTCCTCGATCATTTCCCGGTCCTCGAACAGAGTGAGAGTCAGGACAATGTCCTCAAGGATGTCCTCGTT
CTCCTCATTGTCCAGAAAATCCTTGTCCTTGATGATCTTAAGCAGATCATGGTAGGTACCCAGGCTTGCG
TTGAACCGATCTTCGACCCCGCTAATCTCCACAGAGTCGAAGCATTCAATTTTCTTGAAATAGTCCTCCT
TCAGCTGCTTCACGGTCACCTTTCTATTGGTCTTGAACAGAAGGTCCACAATTGCCTTCTTTTGTTCGCC
TGACAGGAATGCGGGCTTCCTCATCCCTTCGGTGACATATTTCACCTTGGTCAGCTCGTTGTACACGGTA
AAGTACTCGTAGAGCAGGGAATGTTTCGGCAGGACCTTCTCATTGGGGAGGTTCTTATCGAAGTTAGTCA
TCCGTTCGATGAATGACTGAGCGCTGGCTCCCTTGTCCACCACCTCTTCGAAGTTCCAGGGAGTGATAGT
TTCTTCTGACTTTCTGGTCATCCAAGCAAACCGGCTATTTCCTCTGGCGAGGGGTCCCACGTAGTAGGGG
ATGCGGAAAGTGAGAATTTTCTCAATCTTCTCCCTGTTGTCCTTAAGAAAGGGGTAGAAGTCCTCTTGGC
GCCGAAGGATGGCGTGAAGCTCCCCAAGATGGATCTGGTGGGGAATGCTCCCATTGTCGAAAGTGCGCTG
CTTCCGCAGCAGATCCTCCCGATTCAGTTTCACGAGGAGCTCTTCGGTGCCGTCCATCTTCTCAAGGATA
GGTTTGATAAACTTATAAAATTCCTCTTGGGAGGCACCTCCGTCGATGTAGCCGGCGTATCCATTCTTTG
ACTGGTCAAAGAAGATTTCCTTGTACTTCTCCGGAAGCTGCTGCCGGACGAGTGCCTTAAGCAGGGTCAG
GTCCTGGTGGTGCTCATCATACCGCTTAATCATTGAAGCTGAAAGAGGGGCCTTGGTGATTTCAGTGTTC
ACGCGGAGAATGTCAGACAGCAGGATGGCGTCAGAAAGATTCTTAGCAGCAAGGAAAAGGTCGGCGTATT
GGTCACCGATCTGGGCCAGGAGGTTGTCGAGATCGTCATCATAGGTGTCCTTGGACAGTTGCAGCTTGGC
ATCCTCTGCCAGGTCGAAATTAGACTTGAAATTGGGAGTCAGCCCAAGTGAAAGAGCAATCAGGTTCCCG
AACAGTCCATTTTTCTTTTCACCCGGCAGCTGAGCGATAAGATTCTCAAGTCTGCGGCTCTTTGACAGCC
GGGCTGACAGAATGGCCTTGGCATCGACTCCGCTTGCATTGATGGGGTTCTCTTCAAAGAGCTGGTTGTA
AGTCTGCACCAGCTGGATGAACAGTTTATCCACATCGCTATTGTCAGGATTGAGGTCGCCCTCGATCAGG
AAGTGGCCTCTGAACTTGATCATGTGGGCCAGGGCCAGGTAGATAAGCCGGAGGTCTGCCTTGTCGGTTG
AGTCCACCAGCTTTTTGCGAAGATGGTAGATGGTTGGGTATTTCTCGTGATAGGCCACCTCGTCGACGAT
ATTACCGAAGATGGGATGCCGTTCATGCTTCTTATCCTCTTCCACGAGGAATGATTCTTCCAGCCTATGG
AAGAAGCTGTCGTCGACCTTTGCCATTTCGTTGGAGAATATCTCTTGAAGGTAACAAATCCGGTTCTTCC
TCCTGGTGTACCGCCGTCTAGCAGTCCGCTTGAGGCGGGTTGCTTCAGCGGTCTCCCCTGAATCAAAGAG
GAGAGCTCCGATCAGATTTTTCTTGATGGAATGCCGGTCGGTGTTCCCGAGCACCTTGAACTTCTTAGAG
GGCACCTTGTACTCGTCAGTGATCACGGCCCACCCGACGCTATTAGTCCCGATGGCCAGTCCGATAGAAT
ACTTCTTGTCCACTTTCCTCTTCTTTTTGGGGCWRRCAAGGATCCTCGAGCTCGGCGCGCCTTCGTGCCA
TTCGATTTTCTGAGCCTCGAAGATGTCGTTCAGGCCCCCGGAGCCTCCCCCTCCGCCACCACCCGAACCA
CCACCACCACCACCACCTGAACCACCCCCTCCGCCTCCCCCACTGTACACATTGTCAAGATCAGGAGGGT
CCCTTGCGGCAGCACCGATCATAATCTGCGCCTCCCGAGTGCGAGAGATCGCTTTAGCCAGCAGCTCGCG
TGCTGTATCTATATCAACTATAGGCTTAGCGTAATTGGTGCCCAGCTCCACCCCGCTTGCCTTGAGCACT
GTCAGTGGTGCGTCCCAAGGATGGTGAATCCACTCCGTAGGAAGTCGGGCCAGCTCGGGGAGCCACTGTC
GAATATACTCTCCTTCGGGATCATACTTAGCTCCCTGCAAGGCCGGATTGTCCAACCTGTCCAACTCATG
GCCGTCAGGAATTGACCCGCTAATATATTGCCATCCCAGAATGTCACACTCCAAGTCGGCGTCGAGAAGG
GTATCCCAAAAGTACTTCATTCCCCATTTCCAAGGCAGGAGCAGAAACTTGACAGCAAATGAGGACACGA
TTACCCGGATGCGGTTGTGCATCCAGCCTGTAGCCCAGAGCTCTCTCATGCCAGCATCCACGAGTGGGTA
CCCTGTCCTTCCCTGTCTCCATGCCTTGAATTTGTCGACATCGGCGTCCCAGGGGAAGAACCTGAGGTGG
GACAACAGACTCTGCTCGTGTGTGAATGGAAAGTTGAAACATATATACCGGGAGTATTCCCGAAGTCCGA
TCCCTCGCAGGAACAGATCGGCGCTTTCTTCGCCTTCGCTGTTTTTATCGCGAGCCCAGATAATCTGTTT
CATCCGAGCGCACTGAAATACATGGCGGACAGAAATCTCGCCAAAATGGAGATATGGAGAGAGCAAGCTA
GTTGAGTTACCTACCACTTTCTTGGAGTTCTTCGCGTAGTCAATCAGTTGTTTTTCGATGAACTCGTTAA
GCAGCTTGTCGGCATTAGACCAGCCGGGGCTCCAGGCTCTAGTGAGAAGTGCATTGCTTGGCTTTTCTGC
TTCATTTTCCAGACCGAGTTCCTCGATGGAGCAGGCCCAGATGGCCTCTGCAGCAGCAGTAATCGGCATC
AGTCTCCAGGGAGGGGGCAACATAACGGACTCTATTGACATATCCAAACATTTCTTCCAGTAACTGTTGA
AGGAGGTGAACGGTTTCCCTTTCTCGCAATAGATCTCCCATGGCTCGTACAGAAGGTCCCCGTTGTAGCT
CTGCACACTGATCCCCCGTTCCACCAGCTTCTCCTTCACAGTGTGGTCGCGCACCAGACTAACTGGATCG
TACAGGTGGTTAAACACGACTTTCGTTGCGCCGGTCACCCTGATGCAGTCGAGGATGGCAGAGATGGTAT
TGTGTGTCTTGATCAGGGTAAGATCACTGCCCAGTGCTTTCAGTGACTGGCTAAGATGGGCCAGACTTTG
CTTCATCCACCACCTAGAGGCCCTTCCGGGATAAAACTGGCCTTCTTCTTCAGGACACCAAATGAAAACG
GGGAAGACGGAACCCTCGTGGGCCGCGGCGGCGAGCGCGGGATTATCTTCTATTCTCAAATCTCTCCGAA
ACCAGACGATGGTCTTTTTGTCCATCTTCATGGTGGCGACCGGTGGTCCGCTACCCTTGTACAGCTCGTC
CATGCCGCCGGTGGAGTGGCGGCCCTCGGCGCGTTCGTACTGTTCCACGATGGTGTAGTCCTCGTTGTGG
GAGGTGATGTCCAACTTGATGTTGACGTTGTAGGCGCCGGGCAGCTGCACGGGCTTCTTGGCCTTGTAGG
TGGTCTTGACCTCAGCGTCGTAGTGGCCGCCGTCCTTCAGCTTCAGCCTCTGCTTGATCTCGCCCTTCAG
GGCGCCGTCCTCGGGGTACATCCGCTCGGAGGAGGCCTCCCAGCCCATGGTCTTCTTCTGCATTACGGGG
CCGTCGGAGGGGAAGTTGGTGCCGCGCAGCTTCACCTTGTAGATGAACTCGCCGTCCTGCAGGGAGGAGT
CCTGGGTCACGGTCACCACGCCGCCGTCCTCGAAGTTCATCACGCGCTCCCACTTGAAGCCCTCGGGGAA
GGACAGCTTCAAGTAGTCGGGGATGTCGGCGGGGTGCTTCACGTAGGCCTTGGAGCCGTACATGAACTGA
GGGGACAGGATGTCCCAGGCGAAGGGCAGGGGGCCACCCTTGGTCACCTTCAGCTTGGCGGTCTGGGTGC
CCTCGTAGGGGCGGCCCTCGCCCTCGCCCTCGATCTCGAACTCGTGGCCGTTCACGGAGCCCTCCATGTG
CACCTTGAAGCGCATGAACTCCTTGATGATGGCCATGTTATCCTCCTCGCCCTTGCTCACCATTCCACCG
CTAGCTCCTCCACCTCCACGGTCCTGCTGTCCATAGCCACCGCTGCCACCTCCACCACTCTGGTCTTGAT
TGCCATAACCGCCACCACTGCCACCACCACTACTCATGGAGGATTGATCTTGGCCATAGTTACCTCCACC
TCCACCTCCACCTCCACCACCACTGCTGCTGTTGTACTGGTTCTGCTGTCCATAGCCCTGAGGGGGATTA
TAGCTTTGCTGCTGTCCATAGCTTTGCTGCTGTCCACCATAGCTAGGCTGCTGGCTGTAGCTCCCACTCT
GGGGCTGCCCATAGCTGCTGCTCTGAGAACTGCTACCGTAACTTCCCGAGGTGCTGCTGGGAGCTGGCTG
CTGGCCATAGCCAGGATAGGAGGACTGCTGCCCGTAAGACGATTGGGAGCTCTGGCTACTGCCATAGCCG
CCAGTCGAGCCATATCCCTGGGGAGTTGACTGAGTTCCATAGCCTGTGTTCTGGCTCTGGCCATAAGAAG
AATAGCTGCTCTGGCCATAGCCTGAAGTGTCCGTGGACTGGCTATAACCACTGTAACTCTGCTGTCCGTA
GGGCTGACTGCTCTGCTGGGAATAGCCCTGCCCGGGCTGGGTGGGGTAGGCCCCATAGCTTTGGGTTGCT
TGTTGGGTATAATCGTTTGAGGCCATGCTAGCGGATCTGACGGTTCACTAAACCAGCTCTGCTTATATAG
ACCTCCCACCGTACACGCCTACCGCCCATTTGCGTCAATGGGGCGGAGTTGTTACGACATTTTGGAAAGT
CCCGTTGATTTTGGTGCCAAAACAAACTCCCATTGACGTCAATGGGGTGGAGACTTGGAAATCCCCGTGA
GTCAAACCGCTATCCACGCCCATTGATGTACTGCCAAAACCGCATCACCATGGTAATAGCGATGACTAAT
ACGTAGATGTACTGCCAAGTAGGAAAGTCCCATAAGGTCATGTACTGGGCATAATGCCAGGCGGGCCATT
TACCGTCATTGACGTCAATAGGGGGCGTACTTGGCATATGATACACTTGATGTACTGCCAAGTGGGCAGT
TTACCGTAAATACTCCACCCATTGACGTCAATGGAAAGTCCCTATTGGCGTTACTATGGGAACATACGTC
ATTATTGACGTCAATGGGCGGGGGTCGTTGGGCGGTCAGCCAGGCGGGCCATTTACCGTAAGTTATGTAA
CGCGATAAACTGGATCTCTGCTGTCCCTGTAATAAACCCGAAAATTTTGAATTTTTGTAATTTGTTTTTG
TAATTCTTTAGTTTGTATGTCTGTTGCTATTATGTCTACTATTCTTTCCCCTGCACTGTACCCCCCAATC
CCCCCTTTTCTTTTAAAGGCGATACCGTCGAGATCCGTTCACTAATCGAATGGATCTGTCTCTGTCTCTC
TCTCCACCTTCTTCTTCTATTCCTTCGGGCCTGTCGGGTCCCCTCGGGGTTGGGAGGTGGGTCTGAAACG
ATAATGGTGAATATCCCTGCCTAACTCTATTCACTATAGAAAGTACAGCAAAAACTATTCTTAAACCTAC
CAAGCCTCCTACTATCATTATGAATAATTTTATATACCACAGCCAATTTGTTATGTTAAACCAATTCCAC
AAACTTGCCCATTTATCTAATTCCAATAATTCTTGTTCATTCTTTTCTTGCTGGTTTTGCGATTCTTCAA
TTAAGGAGTGTATTAAGCTTGTGTAATTGTTAATTTCTCTGTCCCACTCCATCCAGGTCGTGTGATTCCA
AATCTGTTCCAGAGATTTATTACTCCAACTAGCATTCCAAGGCACAGCAGTGGTGCAAATGAGTTTTCCA
GAGCAACCCCAAATCCCCAGGAGCTGTTGATCCTTTAGGTATCTTTCCACAGCCAGGATTCTTGCCTGGA
GCTGCTTGATGCCCCAGACTGTGAGTTGCAACAGATGCTGTTGCGCCTCAATAGCCCTCAGCAAATTGTT
CTGCTGCTGCACTATACCAGACAATAATTGTCTGGCCTGTACCGTCAGCGTCATTGACGCTGCGCCCATA
GTGCTTCCTGCTGCTCCCAAGAACCCAAGGAACAAAGCTCCTATTCCCACTGCTCTTTTTTCTCTCTGCA
CCACTCTTCTCTTTGCCTTGGTGGGTGCTACTCCTAATGGTTCAATTTTTACTACTTTATATTTATATAA
TTCACTTCTCCAATTGTCCCTCATATCTCCTCCTCCAGGTCTGAAGATCAGCGGCCGGCCGCTTGCTGTG
CGGTGGTCTTACTTTTGTTTTGCTCTTCCTCTATCTTGTCTAAAGCTTCCTTGGTGTCTTTTATCTCTAT
CCTTTGATGCACACAATAGAGGGTTGCTACTGTATTATATAATGATCTAAGTTCTTCTGATCCTGTCTGA
AGGGATGGTTGTAGCTGTCCCAGTATTTGTCTACAGCCTTCTGATGTTTCTAACAGGCCAGGATTAACTG
CGAATCGTTCTAGCTCCCTGCTTGCCCATACTATATGTTTTAATTTATATTTTTTCTTTCCCCCTGGCCT
TAACCGAATTTTTTCCCATCGCGATCTAATTCTCCCCCGCTTAATACTGACGCTCTCGCACCCATCTCTC
TCCTTCTAGCCTCCGCTAGTCAAAATTTTTGGCGTACTCACCAGTCGCCGCCCCTCGCCTCTTGCCGTGC
GCGCTTCAGCAAGCCGAGTCCTGCGTCGAGAGAGCTCCTCTGGTTTCCCTTTCGCTTTCAAGTCCCTGTT
CGGGCGCCACTGCTAGAGATTTTCCACACTGACTAAAAGGGTCTGAGGGATCTCTAGTTACCAGAGTCAC
ACAACAGACGGGCACACACTACTTGAAGCACTCAAGGCAAGCTTTATTGAGGCTTAAGCAGTGGGTTCCC
TAGTTAGCCAGAGAGCTCCCAGGCTCAGATCTGGTCTAACCAGAGAGACCCAGTACAGGCAAAAAGCAGC
TGCTTATATGCAGGATCTGAGGGCTCGCCACTCCCCAGTCCCGCCCAGGCCACGCCTCCCTGGAAAGTCC
CCAGCGGAAAGTCCCTTGTAGCAAGCTCGATATCAGCAGTTCTTGAAGTACTCCGGATGCAGCTCTCGGG
CCACGTGATGAAATGCTAGGCGGCTGTCAAACCTCCACTCTAACACTTCTCTCTCCGGGTCATCCATCCC
ATGCAGGCTCACAGGGTGTAACAAGCTGGTGTTCTCTCCTTTATTGGCCTCTTCTACCTTATCTGGCTCA
ACTGGTACTAGCTTGTAGCACCATCCAAAGGTCAGTGGATATCTGACCCCTGGCCCTGGTGTGTAGTTCT
GCTAATCAGGGAAGTAGCCTTGTGTGTGGTAGATCCACAGATCAAGGATATCTTGTCTTCTTTGGGAGTG
AATTAGCCCTTCCAACTACTAAGTTTGTAGTACATATTTAACAAATACAATTTCTTTAAAATGAAAATAA
TTCAGAGGAATCACAGGTTTAGAGTAAATGAAACCACAGGTAATTGGCAGTGGTAATAGGGTATGGGGTG
GGAAGTTTGGGATGATTTTGGTTAGCTTGAGTTATCCAGTTGATCCAGACATGATAAGATACATTGATGA
GTTTGGACAAACCACAACTAGAATGCAGTGAAAAAAATGCTTTATTTGTGAAATTTGTGATGCTATTGCT
TTATTTGTAACCATTATAAGCTGCAATAAACAAGTTGATCTCCCGATCCGTCGACGTCAGGTGGCACTTT
TCGGGGAAATGTGCGCGGAACCCCTATTTGTTTATTTTTCTAAATACATTCAAATATGTATCCGCTCATG
AGACAATAACCCTGATAAATGCTTCAATAATATTGAAAAAGGAAGAGTATGAGTATTCAACATTTCCGTG
TCGCCCTTATTCCCTTTTTTGCGGCATTTTGCCTTCCTGTTTTTGCTCACCCAGAAACGCTGGTGAAAGT
AAAAGATGCTGAAGATCAG
